Addgene plasmid #120989: C77m
Purpose: MoClo golden gate assembly CD partfor AmpR (ampicillin/carbenicillin resistance protein). Please see Supplemental Documents for annotated Genbank file.
Depositing lab: Richard Murray. Depositing organization: California Institute of Technology.
Backbone
  Vector backbone: DVA
  Backbone size w/o insert (bp): 2100
  Vector type: Synthetic Biology
Growth in bacteria
  Bacterial resistance: Ampicillin, 100 μg/mL
  Growth temperature: 37°C
  Growth strain: JM109
  Copy number: High Copy
Gene/Insert
  Gene/Insert name: AmpR
  Species: Synthetic
  Insert size (bp): 869
  Cloning method: Gibson Cloning
  Sequencing primers: 5′ AAATAGGCGTATCACGAGGCA; 3′ TTACCGCCTTTGAGTGAGCTG
Terms and licenses: Academic/Nonprofit Terms; Industry Terms: Not Available to Industry
How to cite: C77m was a gift from Richard Murray (Addgene plasmid # 120989 ; http://n2t.net/addgene:120989 ; RRID:Addgene_120989)
