[The description below was written by a language model from this plasmid's Addgene catalogue record and pLannotate feature annotations shown in this document.]
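Description:
C77m is a synthetic-biology part plasmid that stores a single module for MoClo Golden Gate assembly: a "CD" position part carrying the AmpR coding sequence, which encodes β-lactamase (bla), the enzyme conferring resistance to ampicillin, carbenicillin and related antibiotics. The part is housed in the DVA backbone, recorded as about 2.1 kb, with a synthetic insert of 869 bp placed by Gibson cloning. The sequenced plasmid is 2,969 nt. It is a bacterial cloning vector, propagated at high copy from a ColE1/pMB1/pUC-type origin of replication and selected with ampicillin.

The feature table shows two separate copies of the β-lactamase gene. One lies on the reverse strand directly downstream of its native bla promoter; this is the backbone's functional selection marker. The second, on the forward strand and spanning the numbering origin of the circular record, is the stored part itself. It sits between a BioBrick prefix and a BioBrick suffix, with a putative bacterial transcription terminator just upstream of the prefix that would help insulate the part from read-through transcription. No promoter, ribosome binding site or terminator is annotated for the insert copy, which fits its role as a bare coding-sequence module meant to be joined with separate regulatory parts during hierarchical assembly. The Type IIS restriction sites and overhangs that define the CD position are not annotated in this table, so the record does not state which enzyme is used. The part would typically be used to build an ampicillin/carbenicillin resistance cassette into assembled genetic circuits or custom vectors.
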