Features (pLannotate 1.2.2; 7 found; start..end, strand, type, name):
    601..621     +  misc_feature   BioBrick suffix: universal suffix for all parts
    798..1386    -  rep_origin     ori: high-copy-number ColE1/pMB1/pBR322/pUC origin of replication
   1557..2417    -  CDS            AmpR: β-lactamase; bla; confers resistance to ampicillin, carbenicillin, and related antibiotics
   2418..2522    -  promoter       AmpR promoter: bla
   2612..2655    -  terminator     bacterial terminator: putative bacterial transcription terminator
   2658..2679    +  misc_feature   BioBrick prefix: BioBrick prefix for parts that do not start with "ATG"
   2698..589     +  CDS            AmpR (across the origin): β-lactamase; bla; confers resistance to ampicillin, carbenicillin, and related antibiotics
>Addgene plasmid #120989 | C77m | addgene full sequence | sequence record 236056 | Addgene NGS Result
CCGCATACACTATTCTCAGAATGACTTGGTTGAGTACTCACCAGTCACAGAAAAGCATCTTACGGATGGC
ATGACAGTAAGAGAATTATGCAGTGCTGCCATAACCATGAGTGATAACACTGCGGCCAACTTACTTCTGA
CAACGATCGGAGGACCGAAGGAGCTAACCGCTTTTTTGCACAACATGGGGGATCATGTAACTCGCCTTGA
TCGTTGGGAACCGGAGCTGAATGAAGCCATACCAAACGACGAGCGTGACACCACGATGCCTGTAGCAATG
GCAACAACGTTGCGCAAACTATTAACTGGCGAACTACTTACTCTAGCTTCCCGGCAACAATTAATAGACT
GGATGGAGGCGGATAAAGTTGCAGGACCACTTCTGCGCTCGGCCCTTCCGGCTGGCTGGTTTATTGCTGA
TAAATCTGGAGCCGGTGAGCGTGGGTCGCGCGGTATCATTGCAGCACTGGGGCCAGATGGTAAGCCCTCC
CGTATCGTAGTTATCTACACGACGGGGAGTCAGGCAACTATGGATGAACGAAATAGACAGATCGCTGAGA
TAGGTGCCTCACTGATTAAGCATTGGTAAAGGTAGAGACCTACTAGTAGCGGCCGCTGCAGGCTTCCTCG
CTCACTGACTCGCTGCGCTCGGTCGTTCGGCTGCGGCGAGCGGTATCAGCTCACTCAAAGGCGGTAATAC
GGTTATCCACAGAATCAGGGGATAACGCAGGAAAGAACATGTGAGCAAAAGGCCAGCAAAAGGCCAGGAA
CCGTAAAAAGGCCGCGTTGCTGGCGTTTTTCCACAGGCTCCGCCCCCCTGACGAGCATCACAAAAATCGA
CGCTCAAGTCAGAGGTGGCGAAACCCGACAGGACTATAAAGATACCAGGCGTTTCCCCCTGGAAGCTCCC
TCGTGCGCTCTCCTGTTCCGACCCTGCCGCTTACCGGATACCTGTCCGCCTTTCTCCCTTCGGGAAGCGT
GGCGCTTTCTCATAGCTCACGCTGTAGGTATCTCAGTTCGGTGTAGGTCGTTCGCTCCAAGCTGGGCTGT
GTGCACGAACCCCCCGTTCAGCCCGACCGCTGCGCCTTATCCGGTAACTATCGTCTTGAGTCCAACCCGG
TAAGACACGACTTATCGCCACTGGCAGCAGCCACTGGTAACAGGATTAGCAGAGCGAGGTATGTAGGCGG
TGCTACAGAGTTCTTGAAGTGGTGGCCTAACTACGGCTACACTAGAAGAACAGTATTTGGTATCTGCGCT
CTGCTGAAGCCAGTTACCTTCGGAAAAAGAGTTGGTAGCTCTTGATCCGGCAAACAAACCACCGCTGGTA
GCGGTGGTTTTTTTGTTTGCAAGCAGCAGATTACGCGCAGAAAAAAAGGATCTCAAGAAGATCCTTTGAT
CTTTTCTACGGGGTCTGACGCTCAGTGGAACGAAAACTCACGTTAAGGGATTTTGGTCATGAGATTATCA
AAAAGGATCTTCACCTAGATCCTTTTAAATTAAAAATGAAGTTTTAAATCAATCTAAAGTATATATGAGT
AAACTTGGTCTGACAGTTACCAATGCTTAATCAGTGAGGCACCTATCTCAGCGATCTGTCTATTTCGTTC
ATCCATAGTTGCCTGACTCCCCGTCGTGTAGATAACTACGATACGGGAGGGCTTACCATCTGGCCCCAGT
GCTGCAATGATACCGCGCGACCCACGCTCACCGGCTCCAGATTTATCAGCAATAAACCAGCCAGCCGGAA
GGGCCGAGCGCAGAAGTGGTCCTGCAACTTTATCCGCCTCCATCCAGTCTATTAATTGTTGCCGGGAAGC
TAGAGTAAGTAGTTCGCCAGTTAATAGTTTGCGCAACGTTGTTGCCATTGCTACAGGCATCGTGGTGTCA
CGCTCGTCGTTTGGTATGGCTTCATTCAGCTCCGGTTCCCAACGATCAAGGCGAGTTACATGATCCCCCA
TGTTGTGCAAAAAAGCGGTTAGCTCCTTCGGTCCTCCGATCGTTGTCAGAAGTAAGTTGGCCGCAGTGTT
ATCACTCATGGTTATGGCAGCACTGCATAATTCTCTTACTGTCATGCCATCCGTAAGATGCTTTTCTGTG
ACTGGTGAGTACTCAACCAAGTCATTCTGAGAATAGTGTATGCGGCGACCGAGTTGCTCTTGCCCGGCGT
CAATACGGGATAATACCGCGCCACATAGCAGAACTTTAAAAGTGCTCATCATTGGAAAACGTTCTTCGGG
GCGAAAACTCTCAAGGATCTTACCGCTGTTGAGATCCAGTTCGATGTAACCCACTCGTGCACCCAACTGA
TCTTCAGCATCTTTTACTTTCACCAGCGTTTCTGGGTGAGCAAAAACAGGAAGGCAAAATGCCGCAAAAA
AGGGAATAAGGGCGACACGGAAATGTTGAATACTCATACTCTTCCTTTTTCAATATTATTGAAGCATTTA
TCAGGGTTATTGTCTCATGAGCGGATACATATTTGAATGTATTTAGAAAAATAAACAAATAGGGGTTCCG
CGCACATTTCCCCGAAAAGTGCCACCTGACGTCTAAGAAACCATTATTATCATGACATTAACCTATAAAA
ATAGGCGTATCACGAGGCAGAATTTCAGATAAAAAAAATCCTTAGCTTTCGCTAAGGATGATTTCTGGAA
TTCGCGGCCGCTTCTAGAGACTAGTGGGTCTCAAATGATGAGTATTCAACATTTCCGTGTCGCCCTTATT
CCCTTTTTTGCGGCATTTTGCCTTCCTGTTTTTGCTCACCCAGAAACGCTGGTGAAAGTAAAAGATGCTG
AAGATCAGTTGGGTGCACGAGTGGGTTACATCGAACTGGATCTCAACAGCGGTAAGATCCTTGAGAGTTT
TCGCCCCGAAGAACGTTTTCCAATGATGAGCACTTTTAAAGTTCTGCTATGTGGCGCGGTATTATCCCGT
ATTGACGCCGGGCAAGAGCAACTCGGTCG
