>Addgene plasmid #120989 | C77m | depositor partial sequence | sequence record 230032 | insert sequence
AATGATGAGTATTCAACATTTCCGTGTCGCCCTTATTCCCTTTTTTGCGGCATTTTGCCTTCCTGTTTTT
GCTCACCCAGAAACGCTGGTGAAAGTAAAAGATGCTGAAGATCAGTTGGGTGCACGAGTGGGTTACATCG
AACTGGATCTCAACAGCGGTAAGATCCTTGAGAGTTTTCGCCCCGAAGAACGTTTTCCAATGATGAGCAC
TTTTAAAGTTCTGCTATGTGGCGCGGTATTATCCCGTATTGACGCCGGGCAAGAGCAACTCGGTCGCCGC
ATACACTATTCTCAGAATGACTTGGTTGAGTACTCACCAGTCACAGAAAAGCATCTTACGGATGGCATGA
CAGTAAGAGAATTATGCAGTGCTGCCATAACCATGAGTGATAACACTGCGGCCAACTTACTTCTGACAAC
GATCGGAGGACCGAAGGAGCTAACCGCTTTTTTGCACAACATGGGGGATCATGTAACTCGCCTTGATCGT
TGGGAACCGGAGCTGAATGAAGCCATACCAAACGACGAGCGTGACACCACGATGCCTGTAGCAATGGCAA
CAACGTTGCGCAAACTATTAACTGGCGAACTACTTACTCTAGCTTCCCGGCAACAATTAATAGACTGGAT
GGAGGCGGATAAAGTTGCAGGACCACTTCTGCGCTCGGCCCTTCCGGCTGGCTGGTTTATTGCTGATAAA
TCTGGAGCCGGTGAGCGTGGGTCGCGCGGTATCATTGCAGCACTGGGGCCAGATGGTAAGCCCTCCCGTA
TCGTAGTTATCTACACGACGGGGAGTCAGGCAACTATGGATGAACGAAATAGACAGATCGCTGAGATAGG
TGCCTCACTGATTAAGCATTGGTAAAGGT
